>Addgene plasmid #231739 | pLIB-FLAG(N)-CDC73deltaKIM(delta290-324) | addgene full sequence | sequence record 461134 | Addgene NGS Result
GCTGATTATGATCCTCTAGTACTTCTCGACAAGCTTTCAGAATCTCAAGTGCGATTTATGCTTTACCATG
TACCTGTCCAATGTTTCCCAAAACCGTAAGAACACTGGTCTATCCAAATGACGTTTGTGATAGCTGAGTT
CTAATACTGTTACATCCCATTTCTGAACATTTGGATCCAGACGAACTTCATCATACTTCAGATGGAAGGC
TTTAATTTTAGCAAATATATCAACTGGTGATCCATCAGGCAAAAGCCATGGCCAACCTTTGAACTGCCAT
GCAGGACCCTGCACAAAAACGGCTACAACGCGGTCCCAGTCTTGAGGCATAAGTTTAAGGGGCTGGTCTA
CTACTCTATAAGGTACTGTAACACTAATTGCAGTGCCCCCTGGTTGCATCTGGTCTTTTCTTCTTTGTAT
TAGAGTTTCATTTTCTCGTTGACAACCTTGTTTCTTCTTTTCATCTGATGGGACAAATTTCAGGTCCTGT
AGAAGGTCTTTTGCATTAAGCATGGTTATTAAAGAGGTGGTAGCTGCAGGAATTATGATAATGGGTGTTC
GAGATCCTTTCTTCTGATTTGGGGGAGGTCTTGCTTGAGAAACTGGTCTTGGTACTGGCTGGGCTGCAGG
AGTCTGAGTCTTCCGGGCAGATGCACCCTCGGCAGCTGGGATAGGCTGTTTGGTGCGCAAAGTGGGATCC
ACAGGTGCTGCATTTGGGGCAGGTCGCTGTTCAGGTGCACGCCCTTCTTCTCTGGCTTTTACAGATTGAA
GAATTGCAAAAATGTTCTTGGAAAAATTCTTTCCTGTGCTTTGTAAGATAGTTGTTCGTGTCCTCCATAC
TCTCTCTCTGCTGACAATATCTCGGGTCACATCTACCTCAGCATCCACAAAACTCCTCTGTTTAAGGGCA
GTTATGTCATCATCTAGATCAGTCTTGATAGTAGATCTTTTCTTAGCCATAATTTTGGCTTTGATTGCAG
CAATTTTTTCCACTGACATAGCTTCAGACAAAGACCTAATCTGTTCAGTCTGTACAATCCCTTCTTTGTG
ACCCTCCAAACGGGCAGCCAATCTCTCTTTATCAAGGCGCACACACTCTTCATCCTCAATTCGTGGTTTC
TTTGCTTCTGCTAAAACTTCATCTGCAGCTCGTTTGACTTGAGTAGATCGCTGAAGACCTATTTCTAAGG
GAGCGCTTCTGTCTATACTTGCCGATGTTGACGCTTCACCATTGAGATATCCAAGTAGATCTTTTCGATC
AGGTCTTCTAACCACAGGAATATTTTCAGTAGCTGCACGTCGGACATAAACAGGATGAGAAAGGTGCACG
TTATTAAGTAGAAATAAAATGGAATCCAATGTGTAGTACTCTCTGGGTTGGCCTTCCTTTCCAGTCCCCC
AAACAACATAGTTGGTCTTCACATTCTTGGGCCAGGAGAACTCCCCGAAGATCACTTCGTCTCCCTTCAC
CACAATCTCCTTCTTCTGGATGTTGTACTGTCGCAGGACGCTAAGCACGTCCGCCATGGGTCCCTGAAAG
AGGACTTCAAGATCGAGCTTGTCATCGTCGTCCTTGTAGTCCATGGATCCGCGCCCGATGGTGGGACGGT
ATGAATAATCCGGAATATTTATAGGTTTTTTTATTACAAAACTGTTACGAAAACAGTAAAATACTTATTT
ATTTGCGAGATGGTTATCATTTTAATTATCTCCATGATCTATTAATATTCCGGAGTAGGTCGCGAATCGA
TACTAGTAAAACCAGATAACTTCGTATAATGTATGCTATACGAAGTTATGGTACCGCGGCCGCGTAGAGG
ATCTGTTGATCAGCAGTTCAACCTGTTGATAGTACAAACAAAGCTGTAGCCAACCACTAGAACTATAGCT
AGAGTCCTGGGCGAACAAACGATGCTCGCCTTCCAGAAAACCGAGGATGCGAACCACTTCATCCGGGGTC
AGCACCACCGGCAAGCGCCGCGACGGCCGAGGTCTACCGATCTCCTGAAGCAAGGGCAGATCCGTGCACA
GCACCTTGCCGTAGAAGAACAGCAAGGCCGCCAATGCCTGACGATGCGTGGAGACCGAAACCTTGCGCTC
GTTCGCCAGCCAGGACAGAAATGCCTCGACTTCGCTGCTGCCCAAGGTTGCCGGGTGACGCACACCGTGG
AAACGGATGAAGGCACAAACCCAGTTGACATAAGCCTGTTCGGTTCGTAAACTGTAATGCAAGTAGCGTA
TGCGCTCACGCAACTGGTCCAGAACCTTGACCGAACGCAGCGGTGGTAACGGCGCAGTGGCGGTTTTCAT
GGCTTGTTATGACTGTTTTTTTGTACAGTCTATGCCTCGGGCATCCAAGCAGCAAGCGCGTTACGCCGTG
GGTCGATGTTTGATGTTATGGAGCAGCAACGATGTTACGCAGCAGCAACGATGTTACGCAGCAGGGCAGT
CGCCCTAAAACAAAGTTAGGTGGCTCAAGTATGGGCATCATTCGCACATGTAGGCTCGGCCCTGACCAAG
TCAAATCCATGCGGGCTGCTCTTGATCTTTTCGGTCGTGAGTTCGGAGACGTAGCCACCTACTCCCAACA
TCAGCCGGACTCCGATTACCTCGGGAACTTGCTCCGTAGTAAGACATTCATCGCGCTTGCTGCCTTCGAC
CAAGAAGCGGTTGTTGGCGCTCTCGCGGCTTACGTTCTGCCCAAGTTTGAGCAGCCGCGTAGTGAGATCT
ATATCTATGATCTCGCAGTCTCCGGCGAGCACCGGAGGCAGGGCATTGCCACCGCGCTCATCAATCTCCT
CAAGCATGAGGCCAACGCGCTTGGTGCTTATGTGATCTACGTGCAAGCAGATTACGGTGACGATCCCGCA
GTGGCTCTCTATACAAAGTTGGGCATACGGGAAGAAGTGATGCACTTTGATATCGACCCAAGTACCGCCA
CCTAACAATTCGTTCAAGCCGAGATCGGCTTCCCGGCCGCGGAGTTGTTCGGTAAATTGTCACAACGCCG
CGAATATAGTCTTTACCATGCCCTTGGCCACGCCCCTCTTTAATACGACGGGCAATTTGCACTTCAGAAA
ATGAAGAGTTTGCTTTAGCCATAACAAAAGTCCAGTATGCTTTTTCACAGCATAACTGGACTGATTTCAG
TTTACAACTATTCTGTCTAGTTTAAGACTTTATTGTCATAGTTTAGATCTATTTTGTTCAGTTTAAGACT
TTATTGTCCGCCCACACCCGCTTACGCAGGGCATCCATTTATTACTCAACCGTAACCGATTTTGCCAGGT
TACGCGGCTGGTCTATGCGGTGTGAAATACCGCACAGATGCGTAAGGAGAAAATACCGCATCAGGCGCTC
TTCCGCTTCCTCGCTCACTGACTCGCTGCGCTCGGTCGTTCGGCTGCGGCGAGCGGTATCAGCTCACTCA
AAGGCGGTAATACGGTTATCCACAGAATCAGGGGATAACGCAGGAAAGAACATGTGAGCAAAAGGCCAGC
AAAAGGCCAGGAACCGTAAAAAGGCCGCGTTGCTGGCGTTTTTCCATAGGCTCCGCCCCCCTGACGAGCA
TCACAAAAATCGACGCTCAAGTCAGAGGTGGCGAAACCCGACAGGACTATAAAGATACCAGGCGTTTCCC
CCTGGAAGCTCCCTCGTGCGCTCTCCTGTTCCGACCCTGCCGCTTACCGGATACCTGTCCGCCTTTCTCC
CTTCGGGAAGCGTGGCGCTTTCTCATAGCTCACGCTGTAGGTATCTCAGTTCGGTGTAGGTCGTTCGCTC
CAAGCTGGGCTGTGTGCACGAACCCCCCGTTCAGCCCGACCGCTGCGCCTTATCCGGTAACTATCGTCTT
GAGTCCAACCCGGTAAGACACGACTTATCGCCACTGGCAGCAGCCACTGGTAACAGGATTAGCAGAGCGA
GGTATGTAGGCGGTGCTACAGAGTTCTTGAAGTGGTGGCCTAACTACGGCTACACTAGAAGAATAGTATT
TGGTATCTGCGCTCTGCTGAAGCCAGTTACCTTCGGAAAAAGAGTTGGTAGCTCTTGATCCGGCAAACAA
ACCACCGCTGGTAGCGGTGGTTTTTTTGTTTGCAAGCAGCAGATTACGCGCAGAAAAAAAGGATCTCAAG
AAGATCCTTTGATCTTTTCTACGGGGTCTGACGCTCAGTGGAACGAAAACTCACGTTAAGGGATTTTGGT
CATGAGATTATCAAAAAGGATCTTCACCTAGATCCTTTTAAATTAAAAATGAAGTTTTAAATCAATCTAA
AGTATATATGAGTAAACTTGGTCTGACAGTTACCAATGCTTAATCAGTGAGGCACCTATCTCAGCGATCT
GTCTATTTCGTTCATCCATAGTTGCCTGACTCCCCGTCGTGTAGATAACTACGATACGGGAGGGCTTACC
ATCTGGCCCCAGTGCTGCAATGATACCGCGAGACCCACGCTCACCGGCTCCAGATTTATCAGCAATAAAC
CAGCCAGCCGGAAGGGCCGAGCGCAGAAGTGGTCCTGCAACTTTATCCGCCTCCATCCAGTCTATTAATT
GTTGCCGGGAAGCTAGAGTAAGTAGTTCGCCAGTTAATAGTTTGCGCAACGTTGTTGCCATTGCTACAGG
CATCGTGGTGTCACGCTCGTCGTTTGGTATGGCTTCATTCAGCTCCGGTTCCCAACGATCAAGGCGAGTT
ACATGATCCCCCATGTTGTGCAAAAAAGCGGTTAGCTCCTTCGGTCCTCCGATCGTTGTCAGAAGTAAGT
TGGCCGCAGTGTTATCACTCATGGTTATGGCAGCACTGCATAATTCTCTTACTGTCATGCCATCCGTAAG
ATGCTTTTCTGTGACTGGTGAGTACTCAACCAAGTCATTCTGAGAATAGTGTATGCGGCGACCGAGTTGC
TCTTGCCCGGCGTCAATACGGGATAATACCGCGCCACATAGCAGAACTTTAAAAGTGCTCATCATTGGAA
AACGTTCTTCGGGGCGAAAACTCTCAAGGATCTTACCGCTGTTGAGATCCAGTTCGATGTAACCCACTCG
TGCACCCAACTGATCTTCAGCATCTTTTACTTTCACCAGCGTTTCTGGGTGAGCAAAAACAGGAAGGCAA
AATGCCGCAAAAAAGGGAATAAGGGCGACACGGAAATGTTGAATACTCATACTCTTCCTTTTTCAATATT
ATTGAAGCATTTATCAGGGTTATTGTCTCATGAGCGGATACATATTTGAATGTATTTAGAAAAATAAACA
AATAGGGGTTCCGCGCACATTTCCCCGAAAAGTGCCACCTAAATTGTAAGCGTTAATATTTTGTTAAAAT
TCGCGTTAAATTTTTGTTAAATCAGCTCATTTTTTAACCAATAGGCCGAAATCGGCAAAATCCCTTATAA
ATCAAAAGAATAGACCGAGATAGGGT
[37 nt withheld, positions 5417-5453]
AAGAACGTGGACTCCAACGTCAAAGG
[49 nt withheld, positions 5480-5528]
T
[91 nt withheld, positions 5530-5620]
G
[124 nt withheld, positions 5622-5745]
CCCATTCGCCATTCAGGCTGCAAATAAGCGTTGATATTCAGTCAATTACAAACATTAATAACGAAGAGAT
GACAGAAAAATTTTCATTCTGTGACAGAGAAAAAGTAGCCGAAGATGACGGTTTGTCACATGGAGTTGGC
AGGATGTTTGATTAAAAACATAACAGGAAGAAAAATGCCCCGCTGTGGGCGGACAAAATAGTTGGGAACT
GGGAGGGGTGGAAATGGAGTTTTTAAGGATTATTTAGGGAAGAGTGACAAAATAGATGGGAACTGGGTGT
AGCGTCGTAAGCTAATACGAAAATTAAAAATGACAAAATAGTTTGGAACTAGATTTCACTTATCTGGTTC
GGATCTCCTAGGGGTTATGATAGTTATTGCTCAGCGGTGGCAGCAGCCAACTCAGCTTCCTTTCGGGCTT
TGTTAGCAGCCGGATCTTCTAGGCTCAAGCAGTGATCAGATCCAGACATGATAAGATACATTGATGAGTT
TGGACAAACCACAACTAGAATGCAGTGAAAAAAATGCTTTATTTGTGAAATTTGTGATGCTATTGCTTTA
TTTGTAACCATTATAAGCTGCAATAAACAAGTTAACAACAACAATTGCATTCATTTTATGTTTCAGGTTC
AGGGGGAGGTGTGGGAGGTTTTTTAAAGCAAGTAAAACCTCTACAAATGTGGTATG
Features (pLannotate 1.2.2; 20 found; start..end, strand, type, name):
     40..1527    -  CDS            CDC73 (fragment): CDC73_HUMAN - Also known as C1orf28, HRPT2. Experimental evidence at protein level: Swiss-Prot protein existence level 1. Tumor suppressor probably involved in transcriptional and post-transcriptional control pathways. May be involved in cell cycle progression through the regulation of cyclin D1/PRAD1 expression. Component of the PAF1 complex (PAF1C) which has multiple functions during transcription by RNA polymerase II and is implicated in regulation of development and maintenance of embryonic stem cell pluripotency. PAF1C associates with RNA polymerase II through interaction with POLR2A CTD
   1528..1551    -  CDS            HRV 3C site: recognition and cleavage site for human rhinovirus 3C and PreScission proteases
   1558..1578    -  CDS            FLAG (fragment): FLAG® epitope tag, followed by an enterokinase cleavage site
   1627..1718    -  promoter       polyhedrin promoter: polh from Autographa californica; promoter for the baculovirus polyhedrin gene
   1766..1799    -  protein_bind   loxP: Cre-mediated recombination occurs in the 8-bp core sequence (GCATACAT). Cre recombinase
   1828..1855    +  rep_origin     R6K γ ori (fragment): γ replication origin from E. coli plasmid R6K; requires the R6K initiator protein pi for replication
   1855..2217    +  CDS            YPR2_ECOLX (fragment): Protein predicted: Swiss-Prot protein existence level 4. From Escherichia coli.
   2195..2223    +  promoter       Pc promoter: intI1 (promoter lies within the coding sequence); class 1 integron promoter
   2412..2945    +  CDS            GmR: gentamycin acetyltransferase; aacC1; confers resistance to gentamycin
   3012..3236    +  mobile_element Tn7R: mini-Tn7 element (right end of the Tn7 transposon) Tn7
   3304..3355    +  misc_feature   bom (fragment): basis of mobility region from pBR322
   3541..4129    -  rep_origin     ori: high-copy-number ColE1/pMB1/pBR322/pUC origin of replication
   4300..5160    -  CDS            AmpR: β-lactamase; bla; confers resistance to ampicillin, carbenicillin, and related antibiotics
   5161..5265    -  promoter       AmpR promoter: bla
   5291..5745    -  rep_origin     f1 ori (sequence partly withheld): f1 bacteriophage origin of replication; arrow indicates direction of (+) strand synthesis
   5750..5766    -  CDS            lacZα (fragment): LacZα fragment of β-galactosidase; lacZ fragment
   5929..6094    +  mobile_element Tn7L: mini-Tn7 element (left end of the Tn7 transposon) Tn7
   6126..6175    -  CDS            SET1 (fragment): solubility-enhancement tag derived from T7 phage gene 10B
   6204..6338    -  polyA_signal   SV40 poly(A) signal: SV40 polyadenylation signal
   6361..13      -  CDS            large T antigen (fragment) (across the origin): large T antigen from SV40 (simian virus 40)
