[The description below was written by a language model from this plasmid's Addgene catalogue record and pLannotate feature annotations shown in this document.]
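Description:
pLIB-FLAG(N)-CDC73deltaKIM(delta290-324) is a baculovirus transfer plasmid built on the pLIB backbone for producing a mutant form of human CDC73 in insect cells. In bacteria it is maintained at high copy from a ColE1/pUC-type origin and selected with ampicillin through the AmpR (β-lactamase) cassette. An f1 origin is also present, and the annotation picks up short remnants of an R6K γ origin, lacZα and a bom site that appear to be backbone leftovers rather than functional parts.

The expression cassette runs on the minus strand. The Autographa californica polyhedrin promoter, a very strong late baculoviral promoter, drives an open reading frame made up of an N-terminal FLAG epitope, an HRV 3C (PreScission) protease cleavage site and the CDC73 coding sequence, terminated by an SV40 polyadenylation signal. The insert lacks residues 290–324, a deletion the construct name labels "deltaKIM"; the record does not spell out the acronym. The FLAG tag allows affinity capture and detection, and the 3C site allows the tag to be removed afterwards.

This cassette sits with a gentamicin resistance gene (GmR, driven by the integron Pc promoter) between the Tn7L and Tn7R ends. That arrangement allows Tn7-mediated transposition of the whole segment into a bacmid to generate recombinant baculovirus. A loxP site upstream of the promoter provides a handle for Cre-mediated fusion with other plasmids.

CDC73 is a subunit of the PAF1 complex, which acts during RNA polymerase II transcription. The associated publication concerns PAF1C-mediated activation of CDK12/13, so this plasmid most likely supplies a recombinant deletion mutant for biochemical comparison with the wild-type protein.
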