Addgene plasmid #231739: pLIB-FLAG(N)-CDC73deltaKIM(delta290-324)
Purpose: Protein expression in insect cells
Depositing lab: Jesper Svejstrup. Depositing organization: University of Copenhagen. Publication: PAF1C-mediated activation of CDK12/13 kinase activity is critical for CTD phosphorylation and transcript elongation. Lopez Martinez D, Todorovski I, Noe Gonzalez M, Rusimbi C, Blears D, Khallou N, Han Z, Dirac-Svejstrup AB, Svejstrup JQ. Mol Cell. 2025 May 15;85(10):1952-1967.e8. doi: 10.1016/j.molcel.2025.04.012. Epub 2025 May 1. PubMed 40315851.
Backbone
  Vector backbone: pLIB
  Vector type: Insect Expression
Growth in bacteria
  Bacterial resistance: Ampicillin, 100 μg/mL
  Growth temperature: 37°C
  Growth strain: DH5alpha
  Copy number: High Copy
Gene/Insert
  Gene/Insert name: CDC73
  Species: H. sapiens (human)
  Mutation: CDC73(delta290-324)
  Entrez Gene: CDC73 (a.k.a. C1orf28, FIHP, HPTJT, HRPT1, HRPT2, HYX)
  Tag / fusion protein: Flag-3C (N terminal on insert)
  Cloning method: Gibson Cloning
Terms and licenses: Academic/Nonprofit Terms; Industry Terms: Not Available to Industry
Depositor comments: Please visit https://doi.org/10.1101/2024.10.14.618141 for bioRxiv preprint.
How to cite: pLIB-FLAG(N)-CDC73deltaKIM(delta290-324) was a gift from Jesper Svejstrup (Addgene plasmid # 231739 ; http://n2t.net/addgene:231739 ; RRID:Addgene_231739)
